Addgene plasmid #165867: pColE1-AlphaOmega
Purpose: (Empty Backbone) Terminal pBlueScript derived high-copy GB Cloning vector with both Alpha and Omega Entry points requires pir gene expression requires EC100D or EC100D116 bacterial strain (DH10B derived)uses blue-white screening
Depositing lab: Koen Venken. Depositing organization: Baylor College of Medicine. Publication: Multiplexed drug-based selection and counterselection genetic manipulations in Drosophila. Matinyan N, Karkhanis MS, Gonzalez Y, Jain A, Saltzman A, Malovannaya A, Sarrion-Perdigones A, Dierick HA, Venken KJT. Cell Rep. 2021 Sep 14;36(11):109700. doi: 10.1016/j.celrep.2021.109700. PubMed 34525356.
Backbone
  Vector backbone: pColE1_AlphaOmega
  Backbone size (bp): 3983
  Vector type: Synthetic Biology
Growth in bacteria
  Bacterial resistance: Spectinomycin, 50 μg/mL
  Growth temperature: 37°C
  Growth strain: DH10B
  Copy number: High Copy
Gene/Insert
  Gene/Insert name: None
Terms and licenses: Academic/Nonprofit Terms; Industry Terms: Not Available to Industry
Depositor comments: Alpha-Omega
How to cite: pColE1-AlphaOmega was a gift from Koen Venken (Addgene plasmid # 165867 ; http://n2t.net/addgene:165867 ; RRID:Addgene_165867)
