[The description below was written by a language model from this plasmid's Addgene catalogue record and pLannotate feature annotations shown in this document.]
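Description:
pColE1-AlphaOmega is an empty, 3,983 bp synthetic-biology backbone described as a terminal, pBlueScript-derived, high-copy destination vector for GoldenBraid (GB) cloning. It offers both Alpha-level and Omega-level entry points, so assemblies from either level of the iterative GB scheme can be received in one plasmid. It carries no insert. Propagation in E. coli relies on a high-copy ColE1/pMB1-type origin, and selection is by spectinomycin through an aadA (streptomycin/spectinomycin adenylyltransferase) gene. This gene sits in a class 1 integron-derived context, which accounts for the annotated Pc promoter fragment and the short integrase and gentamicin acetyltransferase fragments flanking it. An f1 origin is also present, which in principle allows single-stranded DNA production with helper phage.

The cloning region consists of an EM7 bacterial promoter followed by SP6 and T7 phage promoters flanking a pUC18/19-type multiple cloning site and a lacZα fragment, consistent with the blue-white screening stated in the record: replacing or disrupting lacZα marks recombinant colonies. Downstream, a second EM7 promoter drives a coding sequence annotated as AQ14, an Actinia equina-derived red protein. This presumably serves as a second visual colony marker, although the record does not state its role. An rrnB T1 terminator fragment with adjacent 5S rRNA sequence, and a bom fragment, are also annotated.

The catalogue text says the plasmid requires pir expression and EC100D-type strains, yet the feature table shows only a ColE1 origin and no R6K origin, and DH10B is listed as the growth strain. The record leaves this discrepancy unresolved. The associated work concerns drug-based selection and counterselection in Drosophila.
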