Features (pLannotate 1.2.2; 16 found; start..end, strand, type, name):
      3..95      -  CDS            int (fragment): INT2_ECOLX - Protein inferred from homology: Swiss-Prot protein existence level 3. Putative integrase believed to be involved in the insertion of antibiotic resistance genes into plasmids and transposons. From Escherichia coli.
    181..237     +  CDS            GmR (fragment): gentamycin acetyltransferase; aacC1; confers resistance to gentamycin
    244..1032    +  CDS            aadA: S3AD_ECOLX - Experimental evidence at protein level: Swiss-Prot protein existence level 1. Mediates bacterial resistance to the antibiotics streptomycin and spectinomycin. From Escherichia coli.
   1090..1545    +  rep_origin     f1 ori (sequence partly withheld): f1 bacteriophage origin of replication; arrow indicates direction of (+) strand synthesis
   1569..1616    +  promoter       EM7 promoter: synthetic bacterial promoter&nbsp
   1670..1688    +  promoter       SP6 promoter: promoter for bacteriophage SP6 RNA polymerase
   1695..1751    -  misc_feature   MCS: pUC18/19 multiple cloning site
   1754..1772    -  promoter       T7 promoter: promoter for bacteriophage T7 RNA polymerase
   1775..1932    +  CDS            lacZα (fragment): LacZα fragment of β-galactosidase; lacZ fragment
   1938..2028    -  misc_feature   bom (fragment): basis of mobility region from pBR322
   2063..2110    +  promoter       EM7 promoter: synthetic bacterial promoter&nbsp
   2143..2802    +  CDS            AQ14: AQ14 is a basic (constitutively fluorescent) red fluorescent protein published in 2005, derived from Actinia equina.
   2894..2934    -  terminator     rrnB T1 terminator (fragment): transcription terminator T1 from the E. coli rrnB gene
   2936..3051    -  ncRNA          5S rRNA: Accession: RF00001 - 5S ribosomal RNA
   3171..3759    -  rep_origin     ori: high-copy-number ColE1/pMB1/pBR322/pUC origin of replication
   3965..5       +  promoter       Pc promoter (fragment) (across the origin): intI1 (promoter lies within the coding sequence); class 1 integron promoter
>Addgene plasmid #165867 | pColE1-AlphaOmega | addgene full sequence | sequence record 345193 | Addgene NGS Result
CGTAAGCTGTAATGCAAGTAGCGTATGCGCTCACGCAACTGGTCCAGAACCTTGACCGAACGCAGCGGTG
GTAACGGCGCAGTGGCGGTTTTCATGGCTTGTTATGACTGTTTTTTTGGGGTACAGTCTATGCCTCGGGC
ATCCAAGCAGCAAGCGCGTTACGCCGTGGGTCGATGTTTGATGTTATGGAGCAGCAACGATGTTACGCAG
CAGGGCAGTCGCCCTAAAACAAAGTTAAACATTATGAGGGAAGCGGTGATCGCCGAAGTATCGACTCAAC
TATCAGAGGTAGTTGGCGTCATCGAGCGCCATCTCGAACCGACGTTGCTGGCCGTACATTTGTACGGCTC
CGCAGTGGATGGCGGCCTGAAGCCACACAGTGATATTGATTTGCTGGTTACGGTGACCGTAAGGCTTGAT
GAAACAACGCGGCGAGCTTTGATCAACGACCTTTTGGAAACTTCGGCTTCCCCTGGAGAGAGCGAGATTC
TCCGCGCTGTAGAAGTCACCATTGTTGTGCACGACGACATCATTCCGTGGCGTTATCCAGCTAAGCGCGA
ACTGCAATTTGGAGAATGGCAGCGCAATGACATTCTTGCAGGTATCTTCGAGCCAGCCACGATCGACATT
GATCTGGCTATCTTGCTGACAAAAGCAAGAGAACATAGCGTTGCCTTGGTAGGTCCAGCGGCGGAGGAAC
TCTTTGATCCGGTTCCTGAACAGGATCTATTTGAGGCGCTAAATGAAACCTTAACGCTATGGAACTCGCC
GCCCGACTGGGCTGGCGATGAGCGAAATGTAGTGCTTACGTTGTCCCGCATTTGGTACAGCGCAGTAACC
GGCAAAATCGCGCCGAAGGATGTAGCTGCCGACTGGGCAATGGAGCGCCTGCCGGCCCAGTATCAGCCCG
TCATACTTGAAGCTAGACAGGCTTATCTTGGACAAGAAGAAGATCGTTTGGCCTCGCGCGCAGATCAGTT
GGAAGAATTTGTCCACTACGTGAAAGGCGAGATCACCAAGGTAGTCGGCAAATAATCACTAGACCAATGT
TACACATATATACTTTAGATTGATTTAAAACTTCATGT
[125 nt withheld, positions 1089-1213]
C
[91 nt withheld, positions 1215-1305]
AGGGTGATGGTTCACGTAGTGGGCCAGCGCCCTGATAGACGGTTTTTCGCCCTTTGACGTTGGAGTCCAC
GTTCTTT
[37 nt withheld, positions 1383-1419]
ACCCTATCTCGGTCTATTCTTTTGATTTATAAGGGATTTTGCCGATTTCGGCCTATTGGTTAAAAAATGA
GCTGATTTAACAAAAATTTAACGCGAATTTTAACAAAATATTAACGCTTACAATTTTAACGGATCAGCGA
GAGACCCCTGTTGACAATTAATCATCGGCATAGTATATCGGCATAGTATAATACGACAAGGTGAGGAACT
AAACCCAGGAGGCAGATCATGACCATGATTACGCCAAGCTATTTAGGTGACACTATAGAATACTCAAGCT
TGCATGCCTGCAGGTCGACTCTAGAGGATCCCCGGGTACCGAGCTCGAATTCGCCCTATAGTGAGTCGTA
TTACAATTCACTGGCCGTCGTTTTACAACGTCGTGACTGGGAAAACCCTGGCGTTACCCAACTTAATCGC
CTTGCAGCACATCCCCCTTTCGCCAGCTGGCGTAATAGCGAAGAGGCCCGCACCGATCGCCCTTCCCAAC
AGTTGCGCAGCCTGAATGGCGAATGACGCCTGATGCGGTATTTTCTCCTTACGCATCTGTGCGGTATTTC
ACACCGCATATGGTGCACTCTCAGTACAATCTGCTCTGATGCCGCATAGGGTCTCTCTCCGGATCCCAGG
GAGAGAGACGCCTGTTGACAATTAATCATCGGCATAGTATATCGGCATAGTATAATACGACAAGGTGAGG
AACTAAACCCAGGAGGCAGATCAATGGCGAGCTTGGTTAAGAAAGATATGTGTGTTAAGATGACGATGGA
AGGTACTGTGAACGGTTATCACTTTAAGTGCGTTGGCGAGGGTGAAGGCAAGCCGTTCGAGGGCACGCAG
AACATGCGCATTCGTGTCACCGAGGGCGGTCCGCTGCCTTTTGCATTCGACATCCTGGCCCCGTGCTGTA
TGTACGGCTCTAAGACCTTCATTAAACACGTGAGCGGTATCCCGGATTACTTTAAAGAGTCCTTTCCAGA
GGGCTTCACTTGGGAACGTACCCAGATTTTTGAGGACGGTGGTGTTCTGACCGCGCACCAAGACACCAGC
CTGGAAGGTAATTGCCTGATCTATAAAGTGAAGGTTCTGGGTACCAATTTCCCGGCGAATGGTCCGGTGA
TGCAAAAGAAAACCGCGGGTTGGGAGCCGTGCGTCGAGATGCTGTATCCGCGTGACGGCGTCTTGTGTGG
TCAGAGCTTGATGGCGCTGAAGTGCACCGATGGCAATCATCTGACCAGCCACCTGCGCACGACGTATCGT
AGCCGTAAACCGAGCAACGCCGTTAACATGCCGGAGTTCCATTTTGGTGACCATCGCATCGAAATCCTGA
AAGCTGAGCAGGGCAAATTCTACGAACAATACGAATCGGCTGTCGCACGTTACAGCGATGTGCCGGAAAA
AGCGACGTAATGAGCTTGAATTCTGTACACTCGAGAGTCTCACCCCAAGGGCGACACCCCATAATTAGCC
CGGGCGAAAGGCCCAGTCTTTCGACTGAGCCTTTCGTTTTATTTGATGCCTGGCAGTTCCCTACTCTCGC
ATGGGGAGTCCCCACACTACCATCGGCGCTACGGCGTTTCACTTCTGAGTTCGGCATGGGGTCAGGTGGG
ACCACCGCGCTACTGCCGCCAGGCAAACGTCTCACGCTTGACACGGTTATCCACAGAATCAGGGGATAAC
GCAGGAAAGAACATGTGAGCAAAAGGCCAGCAAAAGGCCAGGAACCGTAAAAAGGCCGCGTTGCTGGCGT
TTTTCCATAGGCTCCGCCCCCCTGACGAGCATCACAAAAATCGACGCTCAAGTCAGAGGTGGCGAAACCC
GACAGGACTATAAAGATACCAGGCGTTTCCCCCTGGAAGCTCCCTCGTGCGCTCTCCTGTTCCGACCCTG
CCGCTTACCGGATACCTGTCCGCCTTTCTCCCTTCGGGAAGCGTGGCGCTTTCTCATAGCTCACGCTGTA
GGTATCTCAGTTCGGTGTAGGTCGTTCGCTCCAAGCTGGGCTGTGTGCACGAACCCCCCGTTCAGCCCGA
CCGCTGCGCCTTATCCGGTAACTATCGTCTTGAGTCCAACCCGGTAAGACACGACTTATCGCCACTGGCA
GCAGCCACTGGTAACAGGATTAGCAGAGCGAGGTATGTAGGCGGTGCTACAGAGTTCTTGAAGTGGTGGC
CTAACTACGGCTACACTAGAAGAACAGTATTTGGTATCTGCGCTCTGCTGAAGCCAGTTACCTTCGGAAA
AAGAGTTGGTAGCTCTTGATCCGGCAAACAAACCACCGCTGGTAGCGGTGGTTTTTTTGTTTGCAAGCAG
CAGATTACGCGCAGAAAAAAAGGATCTCAAGAAGATCCTTTGATCTTTTCTACGGGGTCTGACGCTCAGT
GGAACGAAAACTCACGTTAAGGGATTTTGGTCATGAGATTATCAAAAAGGATCTTCACCTAGATCCTTTT
GTGACCAGCCAGGACAGAAATGCCTCGACTTCGCTGCTACCCAAGGTTGCCGGGTGACGCACACCGTGGA
AACGGATGAAGGCACGAACCCAGTGGACATAAGCCTGTTCGGTT
